Addgene plasmid #17625: EF.mHES1.Ubc.GFP
Depositing lab: Linzhao Cheng. Depositing organization: Johns Hopkins University and School of Medicine. Publication: HES1 inhibits cycling of hematopoietic progenitor cells via DNA binding. Yu X, Alder JK, Chun JH, Friedman AD, Heimfeld S, Cheng L, Civin CI. Stem Cells. 2006 Apr . 24(4):876-88. 10.1634/stemcells.2005-0598 PubMed 16513761.
Backbone
  Vector backbone: cFUGW
  Backbone size w/o insert (bp): 11500
  Vector type: Mammalian Expression, Lentiviral
  Selectable markers: GFP
Growth in bacteria
  Bacterial resistance: Ampicillin, 100 μg/mL
  Growth temperature: 37°C
  Growth strain: Stbl3
  Copy number: Unknown
Gene/Insert
  Gene/Insert name: HES1 (alt names: mHES1; Hes-1)
  Species: M. musculus (mouse)
  Insert size (bp): 850
  Entrez Gene: Hes1 (a.k.a. Hry, bHLHb39)
  Cloning method: Restriction Enzyme
  Sequencing primers: 5′ EF-1a Forward
Terms and licenses: Academic/Nonprofit Terms; Industry Terms: Not Available to Industry
Depositor comments: mHES1 driven by the EF-1a promoter and a GFP reporter driven by the ubiquitin C (Ubc) promoter. Recombinant LVs were produced by transient transfection of the transducing vector into 293T cells with two packaging vectors: pMD.G, a plasmid expressing the VSV-G envelope gene, and pCMVDeltaR8.91, a plasmid expressing the HIV-1 gag/pol, tat, and rev genes.
How to cite: EF.mHES1.Ubc.GFP was a gift from Linzhao Cheng (Addgene plasmid # 17625 ; http://n2t.net/addgene:17625 ; RRID:Addgene_17625)
