[The description below was written by a language model from this plasmid's Addgene catalogue record and the feature table of its GenBank file.]
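Description:
EF.mHES1.Ubc.GFP is an HIV-1-based lentiviral transfer vector built on the cFUGW backbone for constitutive expression of mouse HES1 together with a separately transcribed GFP reporter in mammalian cells. The circular plasmid of about 12.3 kb is maintained in E. coli through a high-copy ColE1/pUC-type origin and an ampicillin resistance gene. The backbone also carries an f1 origin and an SV40 promoter/EM7-driven bleomycin/Zeocin resistance cassette lying outside the LTRs, so this cassette is not transferred with the viral genome. The catalogue lists GFP as the only marker for transduced cells.

The viral genome is transcribed from a CMV enhancer/promoter fused to a truncated 5' LTR, followed by the Psi packaging signal, the Rev response element and the cPPT/CTS, which aids nuclear import. Two independent expression units follow. The human EF-1α promoter, including its first intron, drives the roughly 850 bp mouse Hes1 insert, and according to the depositor a ubiquitin C promoter drives EGFP, which is preceded by a Kozak sequence. Neither the Hes1 coding sequence nor the UbC promoter is annotated as a feature in the table, although a UbC promoter primer site and the unannotated stretch between the EF-1α promoter and EGFP are consistent with their presence. A WPRE after EGFP enhances transcript expression, and the cassette ends in a truncated LTR followed by a bGH polyadenylation signal.

Depositor notes describe virus production by transient co-transfection of 293T cells with a VSV-G envelope plasmid and a packaging plasmid supplying HIV-1 gag/pol, tat and rev. The associated study used the vector to examine how HES1 affects cycling of haematopoietic progenitor cells, with GFP marking the transduced cells.
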