LOCUS       Exported 12262 bp ds-DNA circular SYN 12-MAY-2021
DEFINITION  synthetic circular DNA
ACCESSION   .
VERSION     .
KEYWORDS    EF.mHES1.Ubc.GFP
SOURCE      synthetic DNA construct
  ORGANISM  synthetic DNA construct
REFERENCE   1 (bases 1 to 12262)
  AUTHORS   Yu X, Alder JK, Chun JH, Friedman AD, Heimfeld S, Cheng L, Civin CI
  TITLE     HES1 inhibits cycling of hematopoietic progenitor cells via DNA
            binding.
  JOURNAL   Stem Cells. 2006 Apr . 24(4):876-88.
  PUBMED    16513761
REFERENCE   2 (bases 1 to 12262)
  AUTHORS   .
  TITLE     Direct Submission
  JOURNAL   Exported May 12, 2021 from SnapGene Server 1.1.58
            http://www.snapgene.com
FEATURES             Location/Qualifiers
     source          1..12262
                     /organism="synthetic DNA construct"
                     /mol_type="other DNA"
     primer_bind     complement(47..66)
                     /label=pRS-marker
                     /note="pRS vectors, use to sequence yeast selectable
                     marker"
     enhancer        238..617
                     /label=CMV enhancer
                     /note="human cytomegalovirus immediate early enhancer"
     promoter        619..817
                     /label=CMV promoter
                     /note="human cytomegalovirus (CMV) immediate early
                     promoter"
     primer_bind     772..792
                     /label=CMV-F
                     /note="Human CMV immediate early promoter, forward primer"
     LTR             835..1015
                     /label=5' LTR (truncated)
                     /note="truncated 5' long terminal repeat (LTR) from HIV-1"
     misc_feature    1062..1187
                     /label=HIV-1 Psi
                     /note="packaging signal of human immunodeficiency virus
                     type 1"
     misc_feature    1680..1913
                     /label=RRE
                     /note="The Rev response element (RRE) of HIV-1 allows for
                     Rev-dependent mRNA export from the nucleus to the
                     cytoplasm."
     CDS             2098..2142
                     /codon_start=1
                     /product="antigenic peptide corresponding to amino acids
                     655 to 669 of the HIV envelope protein gp41 (Lutje Hulsik
                     et al., 2013)"
                     /label=gp41 peptide
                     /note="recognized by the 2H10 single-chain llama nanobody"
                     /translation="KNEQELLELDKWASL"
     misc_feature    2440..2557
                     /label=cPPT/CTS
                     /note="central polypurine tract and central termination
                     sequence of HIV-1"
     primer_bind     2624..2640
                     /label=KS primer
                     /note="common sequencing primer, one of multiple similar
                     variants"
     promoter        2770..3948
                     /label=EF-1-alpha promoter
                     /note="strong constitutive promoter for human elongation
                     factor EF-1-alpha"
     intron          3001..3939
                     /label=EF-1-alpha intron A
                     /note="intron upstream of the start codon of human
                     EF-1-alpha"
     primer_bind     3896..3916
                     /label=EF1a-F
                     /note="Human elongation factor-1a promoter, forward primer"
     primer_bind     3965..3984
                     /label=T7
                     /note="T7 promoter, forward primer"
     promoter        3965..3983
                     /label=T7 promoter
                     /note="promoter for bacteriophage T7 RNA polymerase"
     primer_bind     5979..5998
                     /label=hUBCpro-F
                     /note="Human Ubiquitin C (UbC) promoter, forward primer"
     regulatory      6188..6197
                     /regulatory_class="other"
                     /note="vertebrate consensus sequence for strong initiation
                     of translation (Kozak, 1987)"
     CDS             6194..6913
                     /codon_start=1
                     /product="the original enhanced GFP (Yang et al., 1996)"
                     /label=EGFP
                     /note="mammalian codon-optimized"
                     /translation="MVSKGEELFTGVVPILVELDGDVNGHKFSVSGEGEGDATYGKLTL
                     KFICTTGKLPVPWPTLVTTLTYGVQCFSRYPDHMKQHDFFKSAMPEGYVQERTIFFKDD
                     GNYKTRAEVKFEGDTLVNRIELKGIDFKEDGNILGHKLEYNYNSHNVYIMADKQKNGIK
                     VNFKIRHNIEDGSVQLADHYQQNTPIGDGPVLLPDNHYLSTQSALSKDPNEKRDHMVLL
                     EFVTAAGITLGMDELYK"
     CDS             6194..6910
                     /codon_start=1
                     /product="enhanced GFP"
                     /label=EGFP
                     /translation="MVSKGEELFTGVVPILVELDGDVNGHKFSVSGEGEGDATYGKLTL
                     KFICTTGKLPVPWPTLVTTLTYGVQCFSRYPDHMKQHDFFKSAMPEGYVQERTIFFKDD
                     GNYKTRAEVKFEGDTLVNRIELKGIDFKEDGNILGHKLEYNYNSHNVYIMADKQKNGIK
                     VNFKIRHNIEDGSVQLADHYQQNTPIGDGPVLLPDNHYLSTQSALSKDPNEKRDHMVLL
                     EFVTAAGITLGMDELYK"
     primer_bind     complement(6239..6260)
                     /label=EGFP-N
                     /note="EGFP, reverse primer"
     primer_bind     complement(6500..6519)
                     /label=EXFP-R
                     /note="For distinguishing EGFP variants, reverse primer"
     primer_bind     6847..6868
                     /label=EGFP-C
                     /note="EGFP, forward primer"
     misc_feature    6954..7542
                     /label=WPRE
                     /note="woodchuck hepatitis virus posttranscriptional
                     regulatory element"
     primer_bind     complement(7007..7027)
                     /label=WPRE-R
                     /note="WPRE, reverse primer"
     CDS             complement(7425..7436)
                     /codon_start=1
                     /product="Factor Xa recognition and cleavage site"
                     /label=Factor Xa site
                     /translation="IEGR"
     primer_bind     complement(7545..7561)
                     /label=KS primer
                     /note="common sequencing primer, one of multiple similar
                     variants"
     LTR             8067..8247
                     /label=5' LTR (truncated)
                     /note="truncated 5' long terminal repeat (LTR) from HIV-1"
     primer_bind     complement(8273..8290)
                     /label=BGH-rev
                     /note="Bovine growth hormone terminator, reverse primer.
                     Also called BGH reverse"
     polyA_signal    8279..8503
                     /label=bGH poly(A) signal
                     /note="bovine growth hormone polyadenylation signal"
     rep_origin      8549..8977
                     /direction=RIGHT
                     /label=f1 ori
                     /note="f1 bacteriophage origin of replication; arrow
                     indicates direction of (+) strand synthesis"
     primer_bind     complement(8636..8655)
                     /label=F1ori-R
                     /note="F1 origin, reverse primer"
     primer_bind     8846..8867
                     /label=F1ori-F
                     /note="F1 origin, forward primer"
     primer_bind     complement(8986..9006)
                     /label=pBABE 3'
                     /note="SV40 enhancer, reverse primer for pBABE vectors"
     promoter        8991..9320
                     /label=SV40 promoter
                     /note="SV40 enhancer and early promoter"
     rep_origin      9171..9306
                     /label=SV40 ori
                     /note="SV40 origin of replication"
     primer_bind     9233..9252
                     /label=SV40pro-F
                     /note="SV40 promoter/origin, forward primer"
     promoter        9368..9415
                     /label=EM7 promoter
                     /note="synthetic bacterial promoter "
     CDS             9434..9808
                     /codon_start=1
                     /gene="Sh ble from Streptoalloteichus hindustanus"
                     /product="antibiotic-binding protein"
                     /label=BleoR
                     /note="confers resistance to bleomycin, phleomycin, and
                     Zeocin(TM)"
                     /translation="MAKLTSAVPVLTARDVAGAVEFWTDRLGFSRDFVEDDFAGVVRDD
                     VTLFISAVQDQVVPDNTLAWVWVRGLDELYAEWSEVVSTNFRDASGPAMTEIGEQPWGR
                     EFALRDPAGNCVHFVAEEQD"
     polyA_signal    9938..10059
                     /label=SV40 poly(A) signal
                     /note="SV40 polyadenylation signal"
     primer_bind     complement(9975..9994)
                     /label=SV40pA-R
                     /note="SV40 polyA, reverse primer"
     primer_bind     10029..10048
                     /label=EBV-rev
                     /note="SV40 polyA terminator, reverse primer"
     primer_bind     complement(10108..10124)
                     /label=M13 rev
                     /note="common sequencing primer, one of multiple similar
                     variants"
     primer_bind     complement(10108..10124)
                     /label=M13 Reverse
                     /note="In lacZ gene. Also called M13-rev"
     primer_bind     complement(10121..10143)
                     /label=M13/pUC Reverse
                     /note="In lacZ gene"
     protein_bind    10132..10148
                     /label=lac operator
                     /bound_moiety="lac repressor encoded by lacI"
                     /note="The lac repressor binds to the lac operator to
                     inhibit transcription in E. coli. This inhibition can be
                     relieved by adding lactose or
                     isopropyl-beta-D-thiogalactopyranoside (IPTG)."
     promoter        complement(10156..10186)
                     /label=lac promoter
                     /note="promoter for the E. coli lac operon"
     protein_bind    10201..10222
                     /label=CAP binding site
                     /bound_moiety="E. coli catabolite activator protein"
                     /note="CAP binding activates transcription in the presence
                     of cAMP."
     primer_bind     complement(10339..10356)
                     /label=L4440
                     /note="L4440 vector, forward primer"
     rep_origin      complement(10510..11098)
                     /direction=LEFT
                     /label=ori
                     /note="high-copy-number ColE1/pMB1/pBR322/pUC origin of
                     replication"
     primer_bind     complement(10590..10609)
                     /label=pBR322ori-F
                     /note="pBR322 origin, forward primer"
     CDS             complement(11269..12129)
                     /codon_start=1
                     /gene="bla"
                     /product="beta-lactamase"
                     /label=AmpR
                     /note="confers resistance to ampicillin, carbenicillin, and
                     related antibiotics"
                     /translation="MSIQHFRVALIPFFAAFCLPVFAHPETLVKVKDAEDQLGARVGYI
                     ELDLNSGKILESFRPEERFPMMSTFKVLLCGAVLSRIDAGQEQLGRRIHYSQNDLVEYS
                     PVTEKHLTDGMTVRELCSAAITMSDNTAANLLLTTIGGPKELTAFLHNMGDHVTRLDRW
                     EPELNEAIPNDERDTTMPVAMATTLRKLLTGELLTLASRQQLIDWMEADKVAGPLLRSA
                     LPAGWFIADKSGAGERGSRGIIAALGPDGKPSRIVVIYTTGSQATMDERNRQIAEIGAS
                     LIKHW"
     primer_bind     11892..11911
                     /label=Amp-R
                     /note="Ampicillin resistance gene, reverse primer"
     promoter        complement(12130..12234)
                     /gene="bla"
                     /label=AmpR promoter
ORIGIN
        1 gtcgacggat cgggagatct cccgatcccc tatggtgcac tctcagtaca atctgctctg
       61 atgccgcata gttaagccag tatctgctcc ctgcttgtgt gttggaggtc gctgagtagt
      121 gcgcgagcaa aatttaagct acaacaaggc aaggcttgac cgacaattgc atgaagaatc
      181 tgcttagggt taggcgtttt gcgctgcttc gcgatgtacg ggccagatat acgcgttgac
      241 attgattatt gactagttat taatagtaat caattacggg gtcattagtt catagcccat
      301 atatggagtt ccgcgttaca taacttacgg taaatggccc gcctggctga ccgcccaacg
      361 acccccgccc attgacgtca ataatgacgt atgttcccat agtaacgcca atagggactt
      421 tccattgacg tcaatgggtg gagtatttac ggtaaactgc ccacttggca gtacatcaag
      481 tgtatcatat gccaagtacg ccccctattg acgtcaatga cggtaaatgg cccgcctggc
      541 attatgccca gtacatgacc ttatgggact ttcctacttg gcagtacatc tacgtattag
      601 tcatcgctat taccatggtg atgcggtttt ggcagtacat caatgggcgt ggatagcggt
      661 ttgactcacg gggatttcca agtctccacc ccattgacgt caatgggagt ttgttttggc
      721 accaaaatca acgggacttt ccaaaatgtc gtaacaactc cgccccattg acgcaaatgg
      781 gcggtaggcg tgtacggtgg gaggtctata taagcagcgc gttttgcctg tactgggtct
      841 ctctggttag accagatctg agcctgggag ctctctggct aactagggaa cccactgctt
      901 aagcctcaat aaagcttgcc ttgagtgctt caagtagtgt gtgcccgtct gttgtgtgac
      961 tctggtaact agagatccct cagacccttt tagtcagtgt ggaaaatctc tagcagtggc
     1021 gcccgaacag ggacttgaaa gcgaaaggga aaccagagga gctctctcga cgcaggactc
     1081 ggcttgctga agcgcgcacg gcaagaggcg aggggcggcg actggtgagt acgccaaaaa
     1141 ttttgactag cggaggctag aaggagagag atgggtgcga gagcgtcagt attaagcggg
     1201 ggagaattag atcgcgatgg gaaaaaattc ggttaaggcc agggggaaag aaaaaatata
     1261 aattaaaaca tatagtatgg gcaagcaggg agctagaacg attcgcagtt aatcctggcc
     1321 tgttagaaac atcagaaggc tgtagacaaa tactgggaca gctacaacca tcccttcaga
     1381 caggatcaga agaacttaga tcattatata atacagtagc aaccctctat tgtgtgcatc
     1441 aaaggataga gataaaagac accaaggaag ctttagacaa gatagaggaa gagcaaaaca
     1501 aaagtaagac caccgcacag caagcggccg ctgatcttca gacctggagg aggagatatg
     1561 agggacaatt ggagaagtga attatataaa tataaagtag taaaaattga accattagga
     1621 gtagcaccca ccaaggcaaa gagaagagtg gtgcagagag aaaaaagagc agtgggaata
     1681 ggagctttgt tccttgggtt cttgggagca gcaggaagca ctatgggcgc agcgtcaatg
     1741 acgctgacgg tacaggccag acaattattg tctggtatag tgcagcagca gaacaatttg
     1801 ctgagggcta ttgaggcgca acagcatctg ttgcaactca cagtctgggg catcaagcag
     1861 ctccaggcaa gaatcctggc tgtggaaaga tacctaaagg atcaacagct cctggggatt
     1921 tggggttgct ctggaaaact catttgcacc actgctgtgc cttggaatgc tagttggagt
     1981 aataaatctc tggaacagat ttggaatcac acgacctgga tggagtggga cagagaaatt
     2041 aacaattaca caagcttaat acactcctta attgaagaat cgcaaaacca gcaagaaaag
     2101 aatgaacaag aattattgga attagataaa tgggcaagtt tgtggaattg gtttaacata
     2161 acaaattggc tgtggtatat aaaattattc ataatgatag taggaggctt ggtaggttta
     2221 agaatagttt ttgctgtact ttctatagtg aatagagtta ggcagggata ttcaccatta
     2281 tcgtttcaga cccacctccc aaccccgagg ggacccgaca ggcccgaagg aatagaagaa
     2341 gaaggtggag agagagacag agacagatcc attcgattag tgaacggatc ggcactgcgt
     2401 gcgccaattc tgcagacaaa tggcagtatt catccacaat tttaaaagaa aaggggggat
     2461 tggggggtac agtgcagggg aaagaatagt agacataata gcaacagaca tacaaactaa
     2521 agaattacaa aaacaaatta caaaaattca aaattttcgg gtttattaca gggacagcag
     2581 agatccagtt tggttaatta agtttaaacg ggccctctag actcgaggtc gacggtatcg
     2641 atcacgagac tagcctcgag aagcttgatg acggtatcga taagctttgc aaagatggat
     2701 aaagttttaa acagagagga atctttgcag ctaatggacc ttctaggtct tgaaaggagt
     2761 gcctcgtgag gctccggtgc ccgtcagtgg gcagagcgca catcgcccac agtccccgag
     2821 aagttggggg gaggggtcgg caattgaacc ggtgcctaga gaaggtggcg cggggtaaac
     2881 tgggaaagtg atgtcgtgta ctggctccgc ctttttcccg agggtggggg agaaccgtat
     2941 ataagtgcag tagtcgccgt gaacgttctt tttcgcaacg ggtttgccgc cagaacacag
     3001 gtaagtgccg tgtgtggttc ccgcgggcct ggcctcttta cgggttatgg cccttgcgtg
     3061 ccttgaatta cttccacctg gctgcagtac gtgattcttg atcccgagct tcgggttgga
     3121 agtgggtggg agagttcgag gccttgcgct taaggagccc cttcgcctcg tgcttgagtt
     3181 gaggcctggc ctgggcgctg gggccgccgc gtgcgaatct ggtggcacct tcgcgcctgt
     3241 ctcgctgctt tcgataagtc tctagccatt taaaattttt gatgacctgc tgcgacgctt
     3301 tttttctggc aagatagtct tgtaaatgcg ggccaagatc tgcacactgg tatttcggtt
     3361 tttggggccg cgggcggcga cggggcccgt gcgtcccagc gcacatgttc ggcgaggcgg
     3421 ggcctgcgag cgcggccacc gagaatcgga cgggggtagt ctcaagctgg ccggcctgct
     3481 ctggtgcctg gcctcgcgcc gccgtgtatc gccccgccct gggcggcaag gctggcccgg
     3541 tcggcaccag ttgcgtgagc ggaaagatgg ccgcttcccg gccctgctgc agggagctca
     3601 aaatggagga cgcggcgctc gggagagcgg gcgggtgagt cacccacaca aaggaaaagg
     3661 gcctttccgt cctcagccgt cgcttcatgt gactccacgg agtaccgggc gccgtccagg
     3721 cacctcgatt agttctcgag cttttggagt acgtcgtctt taggttgggg ggaggggttt
     3781 tatgcgatgg agtttcccca cactgagtgg gtggagactg aagttaggcc agcttggcac
     3841 ttgatgtaat tctccttgga atttgccctt tttgagtttg gatcttggtt cattctcaag
     3901 cctcagacag tggttcaaag tttttttctt ccatttcagg tgtcgtgagg aattagcttg
     3961 gtactaatac gactcactat agggagaccc aagctggcta gttaagcttg ataattcatg
     4021 ccagctgata taatggagaa aaattcctcc tccccggtgg ctgctacccc agccagtgtc
     4081 aacacgacac cggacaaacc aaagacggcc tctgagcaca gaaagtcatc aaagcctatc
     4141 atggagaaga ggcgaagggc aagaataaat gaaagtctaa gccaactgaa aacactgatt
     4201 ttggatgcac ttaagaaaga tagctcccgg cattccaagc tagagaaggc agacattctg
     4261 gaaatgactg tgaagcacct ccggaacctg cagcgggcgc agatgaccgc cgcgctcagc
     4321 acagacccga gcgtgttggg gaaataccgc gccggcttca gcgagtgcat gaacgaggtg
     4381 acccgcttcc tgtccacgtg tgagggcgtt aacaccgagg tgcgcactcg gctgctgggc
     4441 cacctggcca actgcatgac ccagatcaac gccatgacct accccgggca ggcgcacccc
     4501 gccttgcagg cgccgccgcc gccgcccccg tcaggacctg ccggtcccca gcacgcgcca
     4561 ttcgcgccgc cgccgccgcc gcttgtgccc atccccgggg gcgcggcgcc ccctcccggc
     4621 agcgcaccct gcaagttggg cagccaggct ggagaggctg ccaaggtttt tggcggcttc
     4681 caagtggtgc cggctcctga cggccaattt gcctttctca tccccaacgg ggccttcgct
     4741 cacagcggcc cggtcatccc ggtctacacc agcaacagtg ggacctcggt gggtcctaac
     4801 gcagtgtcac cttccagtgg ctcctcgctc acttcggact ccatgtggag accgtggcgg
     4861 aactgagcgg ccatcgaatt cccaccacac tggactagtg gatccggggg taccgcgtcg
     4921 aggggtgcag cggcctccgc gccgggtttt ggcgcctccc gcgggcgccc ccctcctcac
     4981 ggcgagcgct gccacgtcag acgaagggcg caggagcgtt cctgatcctt ccgcccggac
     5041 gctcaggaca gcggcccgct gctcataaga ctcggcctta gaaccccagt atcagcagaa
     5101 ggacatttta ggacgggact tgggtgactc tagggcactg gttttctttc cagagagcgg
     5161 aacaggcgag gaaaagtagt cccttctcgg cgattctgcg gagggatctc cgtggggcgg
     5221 tgaacgccga tgattatata aggacgcgcc gggtgtggca cagctagttc cgtcgcagcc
     5281 gggatttggg tcgcggttct tgtttgtgga tcgctgtgat cgtcacttgg tgagttgcgg
     5341 gctgctgggc tggccggggc tttcgtggcc gccgggccgc tcggtgggac ggaagcgtgt
     5401 ggagagaccg ccaagggctg tagtctgggt ccgcgagcaa ggttgccctg aactgggggt
     5461 tggggggagc gcacaaaatg gcggctgttc ccgagtcttg aatggaagac gcttgtaagg
     5521 cgggctgtga ggtcgttgaa acaaggtggg gggcatggtg ggcggcaaga acccaaggtc
     5581 ttgaggcctt cgctaatgcg ggaaagctct tattcgggtg agatgggctg gggcaccatc
     5641 tggggaccct gacgtgaagt ttgtcactga ctggagaact cgggtttgtc gtctggttgc
     5701 gggggcggca gttatgcggt gccgttgggc agtgcacccg tacctttggg agcgcgcgcc
     5761 tcgtcgtgtc gtgacgtcac ccgttctgtt ggcttataat gcagggtggg gccacctgcc
     5821 ggtaggtgtg cggtaggctt ttctccgtcg caggacgcag ggttcgggcc tagggtaggc
     5881 tctcctgaat cgacaggcgc cggacctctg gtgaggggag ggataagtga ggcgtcagtt
     5941 tctttggtcg gttttatgta cctatcttct taagtagctg aagctccggt tttgaactat
     6001 gcgctcgggg ttggcgagtg tgttttgtga agttttttag gcaccttttg aaatgtaatc
     6061 atttgggtca atatgtaatt ttcagtgtta gactagtaaa gcttctgcag gtcgactcta
     6121 gaaaattgtc cgctaaattc tggccgtttt tggctttttt gttagacagg atccccgggt
     6181 accggtcgcc accatggtga gcaagggcga ggagctgttc accggggtgg tgcccatcct
     6241 ggtcgagctg gacggcgacg taaacggcca caagttcagc gtgtccggcg agggcgaggg
     6301 cgatgccacc tacggcaagc tgaccctgaa gttcatctgc accaccggca agctgcccgt
     6361 gccctggccc accctcgtga ccaccctgac ctacggcgtg cagtgcttca gccgctaccc
     6421 cgaccacatg aagcagcacg acttcttcaa gtccgccatg cccgaaggct acgtccagga
     6481 gcgcaccatc ttcttcaagg acgacggcaa ctacaagacc cgcgccgagg tgaagttcga
     6541 gggcgacacc ctggtgaacc gcatcgagct gaagggcatc gacttcaagg aggacggcaa
     6601 catcctgggg cacaagctgg agtacaacta caacagccac aacgtctata tcatggccga
     6661 caagcagaag aacggcatca aggtgaactt caagatccgc cacaacatcg aggacggcag
     6721 cgtgcagctc gccgaccact accagcagaa cacccccatc ggcgacggcc ccgtgctgct
     6781 gcccgacaac cactacctga gcacccagtc cgccctgagc aaagacccca acgagaagcg
     6841 cgatcacatg gtcctgctgg agttcgtgac cgccgccggg atcactctcg gcatggacga
     6901 gctgtacaag taaagcggcc gcgactctag aattcgatat caagcttatc gataatcaac
     6961 ctctggatta caaaatttgt gaaagattga ctggtattct taactatgtt gctcctttta
     7021 cgctatgtgg atacgctgct ttaatgcctt tgtatcatgc tattgcttcc cgtatggctt
     7081 tcattttctc ctccttgtat aaatcctggt tgctgtctct ttatgaggag ttgtggcccg
     7141 ttgtcaggca acgtggcgtg gtgtgcactg tgtttgctga cgcaaccccc actggttggg
     7201 gcattgccac cacctgtcag ctcctttccg ggactttcgc tttccccctc cctattgcca
     7261 cggcggaact catcgccgcc tgccttgccc gctgctggac aggggctcgg ctgttgggca
     7321 ctgacaattc cgtggtgttg tcggggaaat catcgtcctt tccttggctg ctcgcctgtg
     7381 ttgccacctg gattctgcgc gggacgtcct tctgctacgt cccttcggcc ctcaatccag
     7441 cggaccttcc ttcccgcggc ctgctgccgg ctctgcggcc tcttccgcgt cttcgccttc
     7501 gccctcagac gagtcggatc tccctttggg ccgcctcccc gcatcgatac cgtcgacctc
     7561 gagacctaga aaaacatgga gcaatcacaa gtagcaatac agcagctacc aatgctgatt
     7621 gtgcctggct agaagcacaa gaggaggagg aggtgggttt tccagtcaca cctcaggtac
     7681 ctttaagacc aatgacttac aaggcagctg tagatcttag ccacttttta aaagaaaagg
     7741 ggggactgga agggctaatt cactcccaac gaagacaaga tatccttgat ctgtggatct
     7801 accacacaca aggctacttc cctgattggc agaactacac accagggcca gggatcagat
     7861 atccactgac ctttggatgg tgctacaagc tagtaccagt tgagcaagag aaggtagaag
     7921 aagccaatga aggagagaac acccgcttgt tacaccctgt gagcctgcat gggatggatg
     7981 acccggagag agaagtatta gagtggaggt ttgacagccg cctagcattt catcacatgg
     8041 cccgagagct gcatccggac tgtactgggt ctctctggtt agaccagatc tgagcctggg
     8101 agctctctgg ctaactaggg aacccactgc ttaagcctca ataaagcttg ccttgagtgc
     8161 ttcaagtagt gtgtgcccgt ctgttgtgtg actctggtaa ctagagatcc ctcagaccct
     8221 tttagtcagt gtggaaaatc tctagcaggg cccgtttaaa cccgctgatc agcctcgact
     8281 gtgccttcta gttgccagcc atctgttgtt tgcccctccc ccgtgccttc cttgaccctg
     8341 gaaggtgcca ctcccactgt cctttcctaa taaaatgagg aaattgcatc gcattgtctg
     8401 agtaggtgtc attctattct ggggggtggg gtggggcagg acagcaaggg ggaggattgg
     8461 gaagacaata gcaggcatgc tggggatgcg gtgggctcta tggcttctga ggcggaaaga
     8521 accagctggg gctctagggg gtatccccnn nnnnnnnnnn nnnnnnnnnn nnnnnnnnnn
     8581 nnnnnnnnnn nnnnnnnnnn nnnnnnnnnn nnnnnnnnnn nnnnnnnnnn nnnnnnnnnn
     8641 nnnnnnnnnn nnnnnnnnnn nnnnnnnnnn nncnnnnnnn nnnnnnnnnn nnnnnnnnnn
     8701 nnnnnnnnnn nnnnnnnnnn nnnnnnnnnn nnnnnnnnnn nnnnnnnnnn nnnnnnnnnn
     8761 nnnnannnnn nnnnnnnnnn nnnnnnnnnn nnnnnnnnnn nnnnnnnnnn nnnncctttg
     8821 acgttggagt ccacgttctt taatagtgga ctcttgttcc aaactggaac aacactcaac
     8881 cctatctcgg tctattcttt tgatttataa gggattttgc cgatttcggc ctattggtta
     8941 aaaaatgagc tgatttaaca aaaatttaac gcgaattaat tctgtggaat gtgtgtcagt
     9001 tagggtgtgg aaagtcccca ggctccccag caggcagaag tatgcaaagc atgcatctca
     9061 attagtcagc aaccaggtgt ggaaagtccc caggctcccc agcaggcaga agtatgcaaa
     9121 gcatgcatct caattagtca gcaaccatag tcccgcccct aactccgccc atcccgcccc
     9181 taactccgcc cagttccgcc cattctccgc cccatggctg actaattttt tttatttatg
     9241 cagaggccga ggccgcctct gcctctgagc tattccagaa gtagtgagga ggcttttttg
     9301 gaggcctagg cttttgcaaa aagctcccgg gagcttgtat atccattttc ggatctgatc
     9361 agcacgtgtt gacaattaat catcggcata gtatatcggc atagtataat acgacaaggt
     9421 gaggaactaa accatggcca agttgaccag tgccgttccg gtgctcaccg cgcgcgacgt
     9481 cgccggagcg gtcgagttct ggaccgaccg gctcgggttc tcccgggact tcgtggagga
     9541 cgacttcgcc ggtgtggtcc gggacgacgt gaccctgttc atcagcgcgg tccaggacca
     9601 ggtggtgccg gacaacaccc tggcctgggt gtgggtgcgc ggcctggacg agctgtacgc
     9661 cgagtggtcg gaggtcgtgt ccacgaactt ccgggacgcc tccgggccgg ccatgaccga
     9721 gatcggcgag cagccgtggg ggcgggagtt cgccctgcgc gacccggccg gcaactgcgt
     9781 gcacttcgtg gccgaggagc aggactgaca cgtgctacga gatttcgatt ccaccgccgc
     9841 cttctatgaa aggttgggct tcggaatcgt tttccgggac gccggctgga tgatcctcca
     9901 gcgcggggat ctcatgctgg agttcttcgc ccaccccaac ttgtttattg cagcttataa
     9961 tggttacaaa taaagcaata gcatcacaaa tttcacaaat aaagcatttt tttcactgca
    10021 ttctagttgt ggtttgtcca aactcatcaa tgtatcttat catgtctgta taccgtcgac
    10081 ctctagctag agcttggcgt aatcatggtc atagctgttt cctgtgtgaa attgttatcc
    10141 gctcacaatt ccacacaaca tacgagccgg aagcataaag tgtaaagcct ggggtgccta
    10201 atgagtgagc taactcacat taattgcgtt gcgctcactg cccgctttcc agtcgggaaa
    10261 cctgtcgtgc cagctgcatt aatgaatcgg ccaacgcgcg gggagaggcg gtttgcgtat
    10321 tgggcgctct tccgcttcct cgctcactga ctcgctgcgc tcggtcgttc ggctgcggcg
    10381 agcggtatca gctcactcaa aggcggtaat acggttatcc acagaatcag gggataacgc
    10441 aggaaagaac atgtgagcaa aaggccagca aaaggccagg aaccgtaaaa aggccgcgtt
    10501 gctggcgttt ttccataggc tccgcccccc tgacgagcat cacaaaaatc gacgctcaag
    10561 tcagaggtgg cgaaacccga caggactata aagataccag gcgtttcccc ctggaagctc
    10621 cctcgtgcgc tctcctgttc cgaccctgcc gcttaccgga tacctgtccg cctttctccc
    10681 ttcgggaagc gtggcgcttt ctcatagctc acgctgtagg tatctcagtt cggtgtaggt
    10741 cgttcgctcc aagctgggct gtgtgcacga accccccgtt cagcccgacc gctgcgcctt
    10801 atccggtaac tatcgtcttg agtccaaccc ggtaagacac gacttatcgc cactggcagc
    10861 agccactggt aacaggatta gcagagcgag gtatgtaggc ggtgctacag agttcttgaa
    10921 gtggtggcct aactacggct acactagaag aacagtattt ggtatctgcg ctctgctgaa
    10981 gccagttacc ttcggaaaaa gagttggtag ctcttgatcc ggcaaacaaa ccaccgctgg
    11041 tagcggtggt ttttttgttt gcaagcagca gattacgcgc agaaaaaaag gatctcaaga
    11101 agatcctttg atcttttcta cggggtctga cgctcagtgg aacgaaaact cacgttaagg
    11161 gattttggtc atgagattat caaaaaggat cttcacctag atccttttaa attaaaaatg
    11221 aagttttaaa tcaatctaaa gtatatatga gtaaacttgg tctgacagtt accaatgctt
    11281 aatcagtgag gcacctatct cagcgatctg tctatttcgt tcatccatag ttgcctgact
    11341 ccccgtcgtg tagataacta cgatacggga gggcttacca tctggcccca gtgctgcaat
    11401 gataccgcga gacccacgct caccggctcc agatttatca gcaataaacc agccagccgg
    11461 aagggccgag cgcagaagtg gtcctgcaac tttatccgcc tccatccagt ctattaattg
    11521 ttgccgggaa gctagagtaa gtagttcgcc agttaatagt ttgcgcaacg ttgttgccat
    11581 tgctacaggc atcgtggtgt cacgctcgtc gtttggtatg gcttcattca gctccggttc
    11641 ccaacgatca aggcgagtta catgatcccc catgttgtgc aaaaaagcgg ttagctcctt
    11701 cggtcctccg atcgttgtca gaagtaagtt ggccgcagtg ttatcactca tggttatggc
    11761 agcactgcat aattctctta ctgtcatgcc atccgtaaga tgcttttctg tgactggtga
    11821 gtactcaacc aagtcattct gagaatagtg tatgcggcga ccgagttgct cttgcccggc
    11881 gtcaatacgg gataataccg cgccacatag cagaacttta aaagtgctca tcattggaaa
    11941 acgttcttcg gggcgaaaac tctcaaggat cttaccgctg ttgagatcca gttcgatgta
    12001 acccactcgt gcacccaact gatcttcagc atcttttact ttcaccagcg tttctgggtg
    12061 agcaaaaaca ggaaggcaaa atgccgcaaa aaagggaata agggcgacac ggaaatgttg
    12121 aatactcata ctcttccttt ttcaatatta ttgaagcatt tatcagggtt attgtctcat
    12181 gagcggatac atatttgaat gtatttagaa aaataaacaa ataggggttc cgcgcacatt
    12241 tccccgaaaa gtgccacctg ac
//
