>Addgene plasmid #17625 | EF.mHES1.Ubc.GFP | addgene partial sequence | sequence record 23517 | 17625 with EF1a-F
TTTGGTGTCGTGAGGAATTGCTTGGTACTAATACGACTCACTATAGGGAGACCCAAGCTGGCTAGGTAAG
CTTGATAATTCATGCCAGCTGATATAATGGAGAAAAATTCCTCCTCCCCGGTGGCTGCTACCCCAGCCAG
TGTCAACACGACACCGGACAAACCAAAGACGGCCTCTGAGCACAGAAAGTCATCAAAGCCTATCATGGAG
AAGAGGCGAAGGGCAAGAATAAATGAAAGTCTAAGCCAACTGAAAACACTGATTTTGGATGCACTTAAGA
AAGATAGCTCCCGGCATTCCAAGCTAGAGAAGGCAGACATTCTGGAAATGACTGTGAAGCACCTCCGGAA
CCTGCAGCGGGCGCAGATGACCGCCGCGCTCAGCACAGACCCGAGCGTGTTGGGGAAATACCGCGCCGGC
TTCAGCGAGTGCATGAACGAGGTGACCCGCTTCCTGTCCACGTGTGAGGGCGTTAACACCGAGGTGCGCA
CTCGGCTGCTGGGCCACCTGGNCAACTGCATGACCCNGATCAACGCCATGACCTACCTCGGGCAGGCGCA
CCCCGCCTTG
